>Addgene plasmid #200516 | pMC-ME_2a-EGFP-pA ORF-3 with ATG | addgene full sequence | sequence record 394470 | Addgene NGS Result
GGATTTGTCCTACTCAGGAGAGCGTTCACCGACAAACAACAGATAAAACGAAAGGCCCAGTCTTCCGACT
GAGCCTTTCGTTTTATTTGATGCCTGGCAGTTCCCTACTCTCGCGTTAACGCTAGCATGGATGTTTTCCC
AGTCACGACGTTGTAAAACGACGGCCAGTCTTAAGCTCGGGCCCGGTCTCTAGTCCCGCTACAAACTTCT
CTCTGCTGAAGCAGGCTGGAGACGTGGAGGAGAACCCTGGACCTATGGTGAGCAAGGGCGAGGAGCTGTT
CACCGGGGTGGTGCCCATCCTGGTCGAGCTGGACGGCGACGTAAACGGCCACAAGTTCAGCGTGTCCGGC
GAGGGCGAGGGCGATGCCACCTACGGCAAGCTGACCCTGAAGTTCATCTGCACCACCGGCAAGCTGCCCG
TGCCCTGGCCCACCCTCGTGACCACCCTGACCTACGGCGTGCAGTGCTTCAGCCGCTACCCCGACCACAT
GAAGCAGCACGACTTCTTCAAGTCCGCCATGCCCGAAGGCTACGTCCAGGAGCGCACCATCTTCTTCAAG
GACGACGGCAACTACAAGACCCGCGCCGAGGTGAAGTTCGAGGGCGACACCCTGGTGAACCGCATCGAGC
TGAAGGGCATCGACTTCAAGGAGGACGGCAACATCCTGGGGCACAAGCTGGAGTACAACTACAACAGCCA
CAACGTCTATATCATGGCCGACAAGCAGAAGAACGGCATCAAGGTGAACTTCAAGATCCGCCACAACATC
GAGGACGGCAGCGCGCAGCTCGCCGACCACTACCAGCAGAACACCCCCATCGGCGACGGCCCCGTGCTGC
TGCCCGACAACCACTACCTGAGCACCCAGTCCGCCCTGAGCAAAGACCCCAACGAGAAGCGCGATCACAT
GGTCCTGCTGGAGTTCGTGACCGCCGCCGGGATCACTCTCGGCATGGACGAGCTGTACAAGTAAGCTAGA
ACTATAGTGAGTCGTATTACGTAGATCCAGACATGATAAGATACATTGATGAGTTTGGACAAACCACAAC
TAGAATGCAGTGAAAAAAATGCTTTATTTGTGAAATTTGTGATGCTATTGCTTTATTTGTAACCATTATA
AGCTGCAATAAACAAGTTAACAACAACAATTGCATTCATTTTATGTTTCAGGTTCAGGGGGAGGTGTGGG
AGGTTTTTTAATTCCTCAAGAGACCTCTAGACCAGCCAGGACAGAAATGCCTCGACTTCGCTGCTACCCA
AGGTTGCCGGGTGACGCACACCGTGGAAACGGATGAAGGCACGAACCCAGTGGACATAAGCCTGTTCGGT
TCGTAAGCTGTAATGCAAGTAGCGTATGCGCTCACGCAACTGGTCCAGAACCTTGACCGAACGCAGCGGT
GGTAACGGCGCAGTGGCGGTTTTCATGGCTTGTTATGACTGTTTTTTTGGGGTACAGTCTATGCCTCGGG
CATCCAAGCAGCAAGCGCGTTACGCCGTGGGTCGATGTTTGATGTTATGGAGCAGCAACGATGTTACGCA
GCAGGGCAGTCGCCCTAAAACAAAGTTAAACATTATGAGGGAAGCGGTGATCGCCGAAGTATCGACTCAA
CTATCAGAGGTAGTTGGCGTCATCGAGCGCCATCTCGAACCGACGTTGCTGGCCGTACATTTGTACGGCT
CCGCAGTGGATGGCGGCCTGAAGCCACACAGTGATATTGATTTGCTGGTTACGGTGACCGTAAGGCTTGA
TGAAACAACGCGGCGAGCTTTGATCAACGACCTTTTGGAAACTTCGGCTTCCCCTGGAGAGAGCGAGATT
CTCCGCGCTGTAGAAGTCACCATTGTTGTGCACGACGACATCATTCCGTGGCGTTATCCAGCTAAGCGCG
AACTGCAATTTGGAGAATGGCAGCGCAATGACATTCTTGCAGGTATCTTCGAGCCAGCCACGATCGACAT
TGATCTGGCTATCTTGCTGACAAAAGCAAGAGAACATAGCGTTGCCTTGGTAGGTCCAGCGGCGGAGGAA
CTCTTTGATCCGGTTCCTGAACAGGATCTATTTGAGGCGCTAAATGAAACCTTAACGCTATGGAACTCGC
CGCCCGACTGGGCTGGCGATGAGCGAAATGTAGTGCTTACGTTGTCCCGCATTTGGTACAGCGCAGTAAC
CGGCAAAATCGCGCCGAAGGATGTCGCTGCCGACTGGGCAATGGAGCGCCTGCCGGCCCAGTATCAGCCC
GTCATACTTGAAGCTAGACAGGCTTATCTTGGACAAGAAGAAGATCGCTTGGCCTCGCGCGCAGATCAGT
TGGAAGAATTTGTCCACTACGTGAAAGGCGAGATCACCAAGGTAGTCGGCAAATAACCCTCGAGCCACCC
ATGACCAAAATCCCTTAACGTGAGTTACGCGTCGTTCCACTGAGCGTCAGACCCCGTAGAAAAGATCAAA
GGATCTTCTTGAGATCCTTTTTTTCTGCGCGTAATCTGCTGCTTGCAAACAAAAAAACCACCGCTACCAG
CGGTGGTTTGTTTGCCGGATCAAGAGCTACCAACTCTTTTTCCGAAGGTAACTGGCTTCAGCAGAGCGCA
GATACCAAATACTGTTCTTCTAGTGTAGCCGTAGTTAGGCCACCACTTCAAGAACTCTGTAGCACCGCCT
ACATACCTCGCTCTGCTAATCCTGTTACCAGTGGCTGCTGCCAGTGGCGATAAGTCGTGTCTTACCGGGT
TGGACTCAAGACGATAGTTACCGGATAAGGCGCAGCGGTCGGGCTGAACGGGGGGTTCGTGCACACAGCC
CAGCTTGGAGCGAACGACCTACACCGAACTGAGATACCTACAGCGTGAGCTATGAGAAAGCGCCACGCTT
CCCGAAGGGAGAAAGGCGGACAGGTATCCGGTAAGCGGCAGGGTCGGAACAGGAGAGCGCACGAGGGAGC
TTCCAGGGGGAAACGCCTGGTATCTTTATAGTCCTGTCGGGTTTCGCCACCTCTGACTTGAGCGTCGATT
TTTGTGATGCTCGTCAGGGGGGCGGAGCCTATGGAAAAACGCCAGCAACGCGGCCTTTTTACGGTTCCTG
GCCTTTTGCTGGCCTTTTGCTCACATGTTCTTTCCTGCGTTATCCCCTGATTCTGTGGATAACCGTATTA
CCGCCTTTGAGTGAGCTGATACCGCTCGCCGCAGCCGAACGACCGAGCGCAGCGAGTCAGTGAGCGAGGA
AGCGGAAGAGCGCCCAATACGCAAACCGCCTCTCCCCGCGCGTTGGCCGATTCATTAATGCAGCTGGCAC
GACAGGTTTCCCGACTGGAAAGCGGGCAGTGAGCGCAACGCAATTAATACGCGTACCGCTAGCCAGGAAG
AGTTTGTAGAAACGCAAAAAGGCCATCCGTCAGGATGGCCTTCTGCTTAGTTTGATGCCTGGCAGTTTAT
GGCGGGCGTCCTGCCCGCCACCCTCCGGGCCGTTGCTTCACAACGTTCAAATCCGCTCCCGGC
Features (pLannotate 1.2.2; 11 found; start..end, strand, type, name):
     43..86      +  terminator     rrnB T1 terminator: Escherichia coli rrnB; transcription terminator T1 from the E. coli rrnB gene
    133..169     -  CDS            lacZα (fragment): LacZα fragment of β-galactosidase; lacZ fragment
    255..974     +  CDS            EGFP: the original enhanced GFP (Yang et al., 1996) mammalian codon-optimized
    982..999     -  promoter       T7 promoter (fragment): promoter for bacteriophage T7 RNA polymerase
   1004..1138    -  polyA_signal   SV40 poly(A) signal: SV40 polyadenylation signal
   1313..1336    +  promoter       Pc promoter (fragment): intI1 (promoter lies within the coding sequence); class 1 integron promoter
   1512..1568    +  CDS            GmR (fragment): gentamycin acetyltransferase; aacC1; confers resistance to gentamycin
   1575..2366    +  CDS            SmR: aminoglycoside adenylyltransferase (Murphy, 1985); aadA; confers resistance to spectinomycin and streptomycin
   2459..3047    +  rep_origin     ori: high-copy-number ColE1/pMB1/pBR322/pUC origin of replication
   3230..3322    +  CDS            lacI (fragment): lac repressor; lacI; The lac repressor binds to the lac operator to inhibit transcription in E. coli. This inhibition can be relieved by adding lactose or isopropyl-β-D-thiogalactopyranoside (IPTG).
   3377..3404    -  terminator     rrnB T2 terminator: transcription terminator T2 from the E. coli rrnB gene
