[The description below was written by a language model from this plasmid's Addgene catalogue record and pLannotate feature annotations shown in this document.]
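Description:
pMC-ME_2a-EGFP-pA ORF-3 with ATG is a 3,493 bp "middle entry" module for a Golden Gate-style (Mini-Golden) assembly system, built on the pU6a:sgRNA#3 backbone and intended for constructing minicircle donor DNA for knock-in genome editing in zebrafish. It is propagated in E. coli from a high-copy ColE1/pUC-type origin and selected with spectinomycin through the aadA (SmR) aminoglycoside adenylyltransferase gene. That gene sits downstream of fragments of a class 1 integron Pc promoter and a gentamicin acetyltransferase gene, which are remnants of the integron-derived resistance cassette. Short fragments of lacZα, lacI and a T7 promoter, along with rrnB T1 and T2 terminators, are backbone leftovers that insulate the cloning region rather than functional payload.

The payload is a promoterless reporter cassette: a 2A peptide sequence followed by EGFP and an SV40 polyadenylation signal. The 2A element and the flanking BsaI sites are stated in the catalogue purpose but are not picked up in the automated feature table. The SV40 signal is annotated on the strand opposite EGFP; this element is commonly described as working in either orientation. BsaI, a type IIS enzyme, releases the cassette with defined overhangs so it can be joined in order with other entry modules. "ORF-3" appears to denote one of three reading-frame variants, letting the user match the 2A-EGFP frame to the targeted endogenous coding sequence, and "with ATG" indicates that a start codon is retained, although the record does not specify where it lies. Once integrated in frame, the 2A sequence would allow EGFP to be co-translated with, and separated from, the host gene product, reporting its expression.
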