Addgene plasmid #200516: pMC-ME_2a-EGFP-pA ORF-3 with ATG
Purpose: mini circle middle entry plasmid for 2a-GFP-pA-ORF 3 (with ATG) with flanking BsaI cut sites
Depositing lab: Junsu Kang. Depositing organization: University of Wisconsin, Madison. Publication: Advancing knock-in approaches for robust genome editing in zebrafish. Rodriguez-Parks A, Beezley EG, Manna S, Silaban I, Almutawa SI, Cao S, Ahmed H, Guyer M, Baker S, Richards MP, Kang J. Biol Open. 2026 Feb 2:bio.062472. doi: 10.1242/bio.062472. PubMed 41630603.
Backbone
  Vector backbone: pU6a:sgRNA#3
  Backbone manufacturer: Addgene #64247
  Total vector size (bp): 3493
  Vector type: Mini-Golden
Growth in bacteria
  Bacterial resistance: Spectinomycin, 50 μg/mL
  Growth temperature: 37°C
  Growth strain: DH5alpha
  Copy number: Unknown
Gene/Insert
  Gene/Insert name: eGFP
Terms and licenses: Academic/Nonprofit Terms; Industry Terms: Not Available to Industry
How to cite: pMC-ME_2a-EGFP-pA ORF-3 with ATG was a gift from Junsu Kang (Addgene plasmid # 200516 ; http://n2t.net/addgene:200516 ; RRID:Addgene_200516)
